>Addgene plasmid #38295 | pAdZ5-Ctrl | depositor partial sequence | sequence record 48359 | expression cassette
GCCTGCAGGTCAATTCCCTGGCATTATGCCCAGTACATGACCTTATGGGACTTTCCTACTTGGCAGTACA
TCTACGTATTAGTCATCGCTATTACCATGGTGATGCGGTTTTGGCAGTACATCAATGGGCGTGGATAGCG
GTTTGACTCACGGGGATTTCCAAGTCTCCACCCCATTGACGTCAATGGGAGTTTGTTTTGGCACCAAAAT
CAACGGGACTTTCCAAAATGTCGTAACAACTCCGCCCCATTGACGCAAATGGGCGGTAGGCGTGTACGGT
GGGAGGTCTATATAAGCAGAGCTCTCCCTATCAGTGATAGAGATCTCCCTATCAGTGATAGAGAGTTTAG
TGAACCGTCAGATCGCCTGGAGACGCCATCCACGCTGTTTTGACCTCCATAGAAGACACCGGGACCGATC
CAGCCTGGATCCAGCGCTGGTAAGCCAATCCCTAACCCGCTCCTAGGTCTTGATTCTACGTAAGGATCCC
ACGTCACTATTGTATACTCTATATTATACTCTATGTTATACTCTGTAATCCTACTCAATAAACGTGTCAC
GCCTGTGAAACCGTACTAAGTCTCCCGTGTCTTCTTATCACCATCAGGTGACATCCTCGCCCAGGCTGTC
AATCATGCCGGTATCGATTCCAGTAGCACCGGCCCCACGCTGACAACCCACTCTTGCAGCGTTAGCAGCG
CCCCTCTTAACAAGCCGACCCCCACCAGCGTCGCGGTTACTAACACTCCTCTCCCCGACCTGCAGCCCAA
GCTT
