[The description below was written by a language model from this plasmid's Addgene catalogue record.]
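Description:
pAdZ5-Ctrl is an empty-vector control from the AdZ adenoviral vector system, in which an adenovirus type 5 (Ad5) genome is carried on a pBeloBAC11 bacterial artificial chromosome backbone. As a BAC, it is kept at low copy in bacteria, which helps keep the large viral genome stable. The record lists ampicillin as the bacterial selection. It is propagated in SW102, an E. coli strain engineered for recombineering. This fits the ligation-independent cloning method recorded for the series, in which transgenes are inserted directly into the viral genome rather than by conventional restriction cloning.

The expression cassette has a CMV promoter and a polyadenylation signal for expression in mammalian cells. In this control there is no gene of interest, and only a V5 epitope tag sits between the promoter and the polyA. The construct therefore serves as a matched negative control for sister AdZ vectors that express V5-tagged transgenes, so effects of the adenoviral vector itself can be separated from those of an inserted gene. The depositor notes that the Ad5 genome in these vectors was newly derived and sequenced. It replaces the AdEasy-derived genome used in the original published versions, so the vector numbering differs from the publication, while the expression cassettes are unchanged.

No feature table is supplied. The record does not state details such as which adenoviral regions are deleted, the identity of the polyA signal or the total size, and it refers to a related backbone entry for the sequence. The system as a whole is intended for high-throughput generation of recombinant adenoviruses for analysing gene function.
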