Addgene plasmid #38295: pAdZ5-Ctrl
Purpose: (Empty Backbone)
Depositing lab: Richard Stanton. Publication: Re-engineering adenovirus vector systems to enable high-throughput analyses of gene function. Stanton RJ, McSharry BP, Armstrong M, Tomasec P, Wilkinson GW. Biotechniques. 2008 Dec;45(6):659-62, 664-8. 10.2144/000112993 PubMed 19238796.
Backbone
  Vector backbone: pBeloBAC11
  Backbone manufacturer: NEB
  Vector type: Mammalian Expression, Adenoviral
  Promoter: CMV
  Tag / fusion protein: V5
Growth in bacteria
  Bacterial resistance: Ampicillin, 50 μg/mL
  Growth temperature: 30°C
  Growth strain: SW102
  Growth instructions: Use low salt media (10g/L tryptone; 5g/L yeast extract; 5g/L salt). The depositing laboratory recommends that the bacteria be grown at 32C.
  Copy number: Low Copy
Gene/Insert
  Cloning method: Ligation Independent Cloning
  Sequencing primers: 5′ AATGTCGTAACAACTCCG; 3′ ACCTGATGGTGATAAGAAG
Terms and licenses: Academic/Nonprofit Terms; Industry Terms: Not Available to Industry
Depositor comments: Please see the attached protocol or http://adz.cf.ac.uk/ for information on using this plasmid, including cloning, PCR, screening, minipreps, maxipreps, restriction digest, sequencing and virus preparation. pAdZ5-Ctrl is an empty vector control, containing just a V5 tag in-between the promoter & polyA. To view the sequence of the vector backbone please see Addgene plasmid 38286 www.addgene.org/38286 Note that the vector numbers are different to those in the original publication - the original work used vectors in which the genome was derived from the AdEasy vectors. The new vectors contain a newly derived & sequenced Ad5 genome, but the expression cassettes etc remain identical to those in the original paper.
How to cite: pAdZ5-Ctrl was a gift from Richard Stanton (Addgene plasmid # 38295)
